>Addgene plasmid #165520 | pOpen-T4 PNK | addgene full sequence | sequence record 338831 | Addgene NGS Result
CGCTGAGGTGTCAATCGTCGGAGCCGCTGAGCAATAACTAGCATAACCCCTTGGGGCCTCTAAACGGGTC
TTGAGGGGTTTTTTGCATGGTCATAGCTGTTTCCTGAGAGCTTGGCAGGTGATGACACACATTAACAAAT
TTCGTGAGGAGTCTCCAGAAGAATGCCATTAATTTCCATAGGCTCCGCCCCCCTGACGAGCATCACAAAA
ATCGACGCTCAAGTCAGAGGTGGCGAAACCCGACAGGACTATAAAGATACCAGGCGTTTCCCCCTGGAAG
CTCCCTCGTGCGCTCTCCTGTTCCGACCCTGCCGCTTACCGGATACCTGTCCGCCTTTCTCCCTTCGGGA
AGCGTGGCGCTTTCTCATAGCTCACGCTGTAGGTATCTCAGTTCGGTGTAGGTCGTTCGCTCCAAGCTGG
GCTGTGTGCACGAACCCCCCGTTCAGCCCGACCGCTGCGCCTTATCCGGTAACTATCGTCTTGAGTCCAA
CCCGGTAAGACACGACTTATCGCCACTGGCAGCAGCCACTGGTAACAGGATTAGCAGAGCGAGGTATGTA
GGCGGTGCTACAGAGTTCTTGAAGTGGTGGCCTAACTACGGCTACACTAGAAGAACAGTATTTGGTATCT
GCGCTCTGCTGAAGCCAGTTACCTTCGGAAAAAGAGTTGGTAGCTCTTGATCCGGCAAACAAACCACCGC
TGGTAGCGGTGGTTTTTTTGTTTGCAAGCAGCAGATTACACGCAGAAAAAAAGGATCTCAAGAAGGCCTA
CTATTAGCAACAACGATCCTTTGATCTTTTCTACGGGGTCTGACGCTCAGTGGAACGAAAACTCACGTTA
AGGGATTTTGGTCATGAGATTATCAAAAAGGATCTTCACCTAGATCCTTTTAAATTAAAAATGAAGTTTT
AAATCAATCTAAAGTATATATGAGTAAACTTGGTCTGACAGTTACCAATGCTTAATCAGTGAGGCACCTA
TCTCAGCGATCTGTCTATTTCGTTCATCCATAGTTGCCTGACTCCCCGTCGTGTAGATAACTACGATACG
GGAGGGCTTACCATCTGGCCCCAGTGCTGCAATGATACCGCGAGAACCACGCTCACCGGCTCCAGATTTA
TCAGCAATAAACCAGCCAGCCGGAAGGGCCGAGCGCAGAAGTGGTCCTGCAACTTTATCCGCCTCCATCC
AGTCTATTAATTGTTGCCGGGAAGCTAGAGTAAGTAGTTCGCCAGTTAATAGTTTGCGCAACGTTGTTGC
CATTGCTACAGGCATCGTGGTGTCACGCTCGTCGTTTGGTATGGCTTCATTCAGCTCCGGTTCCCAACGA
TCAAGGCGAGTTACATGATCCCCCATGTTGTGCAAAAAAGCGGTTAGCTCCTTCGGTCCTCCGATCGTTG
TCAGAAGTAAGTTGGCCGCAGTGTTATCACTCATGGTTATGGCAGCACTGCATAATTCTCTTACTGTCAT
GCCATCCGTAAGATGCTTTTCTGTGACTGGTGAGTACTCAACCAAGTCATTCTGAGAATAGTGTATGCGG
CGACCGAGTTGCTCTTGCCCGGCGTCAATACGGGATAATACCGCGCCACATAGCAGAACTTTAAAAGTGC
TCATCATTGGAAAACGTTCTTCGGGGCGAAAACTCTCAAGGATCTTACCGCTGTTGAGATCCAGTTCGAT
GTAACCCACTCGTGCACCCAACTGATCTTCAGCATCTTTTACTTTCACCAGCGTTTCTGGGTGAGCAAAA
ACAGGAAGGCAAAATGCCGCAAAAAAGGGAATAAGGGCGACACGGAAATGTTGAATACTCATACTCTTCC
TTTTTCAATATTATTGAAGCATTTATCAGGGTTATTGTCTCATGAGCGGATACATATTTGAATGTATTTA
GAAAAATAAACAAATAGGGGTTCCGCGCACCTGCACCAGTCAGTAAAACGACGGCCAGTAGTCAAAAGCC
TCCGACCGGAGGCTTTTGACTTGGTTCAGGTGGAGTGGGAGAAATAAGACGACGACCCTCGGGTCTCTAA
TGAAAAAGATCATCCTGACTATCGGTTGCCCGGGTTCCGGCAAATCTACCTGGGCACGTGAGTTCATCGC
TAAAAACCCAGGTTTCTATAACATCAACCGCGATGATTACCGTCAGTCTATTATGGCTCACGAAGAACGC
GATGAATACAAATACACTAAAAAAAAAGAAGGTATCGTCACCGGTATGCAGTTCGATACTGCCAAGTCTA
TCCTGTACGGCGGTGATTCCGTTAAAGGCGTCATCATCTCCGACACGAACCTGAACCCAGAGCGCCGCCT
GGCGTGGGAAACGTTCGCTAAAGAGTATGGTTGGAAAGTTGAGCACAAAGTGTTTGATGTACCGTGGACC
GAACTGGTAAAACGTAACTCTAAACGTGGTACCAAAGCAGTTCCAATCGATGTTCTGCGCTCCATGTACA
AATCCATGCGCGAATACCTGGGCCTGCCGGTTTACAATGGCACCCCGGGCAAGCCGAAGGCCGTCATCTT
CGACGTTGACGGCACCCTGGCAAAGATGAACGGCCGTGGTCCGTACGATCTGGAAAAATGTGACACCGAC
GTAATTAACCCGATGGTCGTTGAACTGTCCAAGATGTATGCCCTGATGGGTTACCAGATCGTTGTTGTTT
CTGGTCGTGAGTCTGGTACTAAGGAAGATCCGACTAAGTATTACCGTATGACGCGTAAATGGGTCGAAGA
TATCGCTGGTGTTCCACTGGTAATGCAGTGCCAACGCGAACAGGGCGACACCCGTAAAGATGACGTTGTA
AAAGAAGAAATCTTTTGGAAACACATTGCACCGCACTTCGACGTGAAATTGGCGATTGACGACCGTACCC
AGGTGGTAGAAATGTGGCGTCGCATTGGCGTAGAGTGCTGGCAGGTTGCGTCTGGTGATTTTTGAAGAGC
TTTGAGACCGCAGCGATTCGGATACTACTCTAAAGCCAACTAATATCCGGTAGGGATAACAGGGTAATGC
GAAGCAGTCACGCGGCTAC
Features (pLannotate 1.2.2; 7 found; start..end, strand, type, name):
     38..85      +  terminator     T7 terminator: transcription terminator for bacteriophage T7 RNA polymerase
    173..761     -  rep_origin     ori: high-copy-number ColE1/pMB1/pBR322/pUC origin of replication
    952..1812    -  CDS            AmpR: β-lactamase; bla; confers resistance to ampicillin, carbenicillin, and related antibiotics
   1813..1917    -  promoter       AmpR promoter: bla
   1933..1949    -  CDS            lacZα (fragment): LacZα fragment of β-galactosidase; lacZ fragment
   1950..1981    +  terminator     tonB terminator: bidirectional E. coli tonB-P14 transcription terminator
   2030..2932    +  CDS            pseT: KIPN_BPT4 - Experimental evidence at protein level: Swiss-Prot protein existence level 1. Acts as a 5'-hydroxyl kinase, a 3'-phosphatase and a 2',3'- cyclic phosphodiesterase. Catalyzes the transfer of the terminal phosphate of ATP to the 5'-hydroxyl termini of ribo- and deoxyribonucleotides. In the presence of ADP the enzyme also catalyzes an exchange reaction. In the exchange reaction, an excess ADP causes the enzyme to transfer the 5' terminal phosphate from phosphorylated DNA to ADP (PubMed:5323016, PubMed:199248). Involved in countering a host defense mechanism which activates T4-induced
