[The description below was written by a language model from this plasmid's Addgene catalogue record and pLannotate feature annotations shown in this document.]
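Description:
pOpen-T4 PNK is a small (about 3.0 kb) synthetic-biology part plasmid built on the pBuild backbone and belonging to the Open Enzyme collection. It is a storage and distribution vector for *E. coli*, not an expression construct. Propagation relies on a high-copy ColE1/pUC-type origin of replication, and selection relies on the β-lactamase gene (AmpR) driven by its native bla promoter, which confers ampicillin resistance.

The payload is the bacteriophage T4 polynucleotide kinase coding sequence, annotated as pseT and spanning roughly 900 bp. The enzyme is a 5'-hydroxyl kinase that transfers the terminal phosphate of ATP to the 5' ends of DNA and RNA, and it also has 3'-phosphatase and 2',3'-cyclic phosphodiesterase activities. No promoter or ribosome binding site is annotated upstream of the gene. Instead, the insert lies between a bidirectional tonB terminator upstream and a T7 terminator downstream on the circular map, an arrangement that would be expected to insulate the part from read-through transcription. A short remnant of lacZα sits next to the tonB terminator. The recorded cloning junctions are four-base sequences at the 5' and 3' ends of the insert, which suggests that the coding sequence was designed as a modular part for excision and reassembly. The record does not name the restriction enzymes involved, and M13 forward and reverse primer sites are listed for sequence verification.

According to the depositor, the plasmid is not functional by itself. Users are expected to subclone the gene into an expression vector of their choice and then produce and purify the enzyme in *E. coli*. The purified kinase is used to phosphorylate 5' ends before ligation, to end-label DNA or RNA for probes and sequencing, and to remove 3' phosphoryl groups.
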