Addgene plasmid #165520: pOpen-T4 PNK
Purpose: The most commonly used polynucleotide kinase.
Depositing lab: Drew Endy & Jennifer Molloy & FreeGenes Project. Depositing organization: Stanford University.
Backbone
  Vector backbone: pBuild
  Vector type: Synthetic Biology
Growth in bacteria
  Bacterial resistance: Ampicillin, 100 μg/mL
  Growth temperature: 37°C
  Growth strain: DH5alpha
  Copy number: High Copy
Gene/Insert
  Gene/Insert name: T4 PNK
  Species: Other
  Cloning method: Restriction Enzyme; 5′ cloning site AATG (unknown if destroyed); 3′ cloning site GCTT (unknown if destroyed)
  Sequencing primers: 5′ M13 forward; 3′ M13 reverse
Depositor comments: The most commonly used polynucleotide kinase. Used for: 5' phosphorylation of DNA/RNA for subsequent ligation; end labeling DNA or RNA for probes and DNA sequencing; removal of 3' phosphoryl groups. The plasmids in the Open Enzyme collection contain genetic parts and are not functional by themselves. Researchers can clone these enzymes into an expression vector of their choice and then transform into E. coli bacteria for expression and purification. Additional information can be found at https://www.addgene.org/depositor-collections/open-enzyme/.
How to cite: pOpen-T4 PNK was a gift from Drew Endy & Jennifer Molloy & FreeGenes Project (Addgene plasmid # 165520 ; http://n2t.net/addgene:165520 ; RRID:Addgene_165520)
